>Addgene plasmid #222115 | pGFP-AGG-IRES-mCherry | addgene full sequence | sequence record 447861 | Addgene NGS Result
AGAGATTTAAAGCTCTAAGGTAAATATAAAATTTTTAAGTGTATAATGTGTTAAACTACTGATTCTAATT
GTTTGTGTATTTTAGATTCCAACCTATGGAACTGATGAATGGGAGCAGTGGTGGAATGCCTTTAATGAGG
AAAACCTGTTTTGCTCAGAAGAAATGCCATCTAGTGATGATGAGGCTACTGCTGACTCTCAACATTCTAC
TCCTCCAAAAAAGAAGAGAAAGGTAGAAGACCCCAAGGACTTTCCTTCAGAATTGCTAAGTTTTTTGAGT
CATGCTGTGTTTAGTAATAGAACTCTTGCTTGCTTTGCTATTTACACCACAAAGGAAAAAGCTGCACTGC
TATACAAGAAAATTATGGAAAAATATTCTGTAACCTTTATAAGTAGGCATAACAGTTATAATCATAACAT
ACTGTTTTTTCTTACTCCACACAGGCATAGAGTGTCTGCTATTAATAACTATGCTCAAAAATTGTGTACC
TTTAGCTTTTTAATTTGTAAAGGGGTTAATAAGGAATATTTGATGTATAGTGCCTTGACTAGAGATCATA
ATCAGCCATACCACATTTGTAGAGGTTTTACTTGCTTTAAAAAACCTCCCACACCTCCCCCTGAACCTGA
AACATAAAATGAATGCAATTGTTGTTGTTAACTTGTTTATTGCAGCTTATAATGGTTACAAATAAAGCAA
TAGCATCACAAATTTCACAAATAAAGCATTTTTTTCACTGCATTCTAGTTGTGGTTTGTCCAAACTCATC
AATGTATCTTATCATGTCTGGATCAACTGGATAACTCAAGCTAACCAAAATCATCCCAAACTTCCCACCC
CATACCCTATTACCACTGCCAATTACCTGTGGTTTCATTTACTCTAAACCTGTGATTCCTCTGAATTATT
TTCATTTTAAAGAAATTGTATTTGTTAAATATGTACTACAAACTTAGTAGTTGGAAGGGCTAATTCACTC
CCAAAGAAGACAAGATATCCTTGATCTGTGGATCTACCACACACAAGGCTACTTCCCTGATTAGCAGAAC
TACACACCAGGGCCAGGGGTCAGATATCCACTGACCTTTGGATGGTGCTACAAGCTAGTACCAGTTGAGC
CAGATAAGGTAGAAGAGGCCAATAAAGGAGAGAACACCAGCTTGTTACACCCTGTGAGCCTGCATGGGAT
GGATGACCCGGAGAGAGAAGTGTTAGAGTGGAGGTTTGACAGCCGCCTAGCATTTCATCACGTGGCCCGA
GAGCTGCATCCGGAGTACTTCAAGAACTGCTGATATCGAGCTTGCTACAAGGGACTTTCCGCTGGGGACT
TTCCAGGGAGGCGTGGCCTGGGCGGGACTGGGGAGTGGCGAGCCCTCAGATCCTGCATATAAGCAGCTGC
TTTTTGCCTGTACTGGGTCTCTCTGGTTAGACCAGATCTGAGCCTGGGAGCTCTCTGGCTAACTAGGGAA
CCCACTGCTTAAGCCTCAATAAAGCTTGCCTTGAGTGCTTCAAGTAGTGTGTGCCCGTCTGTTGTGTGAC
TCTGGTAACTAGAGATCCCTCAGACCCTTTTAGTCAGTGTGGAAAATCTCTAGCAGTGGCGCCCGAACAG
GGACTTGAAAGCGAAAGGGAAACCAGAGGAGCTCTCTCGACGCAGGACTCGGCTTGCTGAAGCGCGCACG
GCAAGAGGCGAGGGGCGGCGACTGGTGAGTACGCCAAAAATTTTGACTAGCGGAGGCTAGAAGGAGAGAG
ATGGGTGCGAGAGCGTCAGTATTAAGCGGGGGAGAATTAGATCGCGATGGGAAAAAATTCGGTTAAGGCC
AGGGGGAAAGAAAAAATATAAATTAAAACATATAGTATGGGCAAGCAGGGAGCTAGAACGATTCGCAGTT
AATCCTGGCCTGTTAGAAACATCAGAAGGCTGTAGACAAATACTGGGACAGCTACAACCATCCCTTCAGA
CAGGATCAGAAGAACTTAGATCATTATATAATACAGTAGCAACCCTCTATTGTGTGCATCAAAGGATAGA
GATAAAAGACACCAAGGAAGCTTTAGACAAGATAGAGGAAGAGCAAAACAAAAGTAAGACCACCGCACAG
CAAGCGGCCGGCCGCTGATCTTCAGACCTGGAGGAGGAGATATGAGGGACAATTGGAGAAGTGAATTATA
TAAATATAAAGTAGTAAAAATTGAACCATTAGGAGTAGCACCCACCAAGGCAAAGAGAAGAGTGGTGCAG
AGAGAAAAAAGAGCAGTGGGAATAGGAGCTTTGTTCCTTGGGTTCTTGGGAGCAGCAGGAAGCACTATGG
GCGCAGCGTCAATGACGCTGACGGTACAGGCCAGACAATTATTGTCTGGTATAGTGCAGCAGCAGAACAA
TTTGCTGAGGGCTATTGAGGCGCAACAGCATCTGTTGCAACTCACAGTCTGGGGCATCAAGCAGCTCCAG
GCAAGAATCCTGGCTGTGGAAAGATACCTAAAGGATCAACAGCTCCTGGGGATTTGGGGTTGCTCTGGAA
AACTCATTTGCACCACTGCTGTGCCTTGGAATGCTAGTTGGAGTAATAAATCTCTGGAACAGATTTGGAA
TCACACGACCTGGATGGAGTGGGACAGAGAAATTAACAATTACACAAGCTTAATACACTCCTTAATTGAA
GAATCGCAAAACCAGCAAGAAAAGAATGAACAAGAATTATTGGAATTAGATAAATGGGCAAGTTTGTGGA
ATTGGTTTAACATAACAAATTGGCTGTGGTATATAAAATTATTCATAATGATAGTAGGAGGCTTGGTAGG
TTTAAGAATAGTTTTTGCTGTACTTTCTATAGTGAATAGAGTTAGGCAGGGATATTCACCATTATCGTTT
CAGACCCACCTCCCAACCCCGAGGGGACCCGACAGGCCCGAAGGAATAGAAGAAGAAGGTGGAGAGAGAG
ACAGAGACAGATCCATTCGATTAGTGAACGGATCTCGACGGTATCGCCAAATGGCAGTATTCATCCACAA
TTTTAAAAGAAAAGGGGGGATTGGGGGGTACAGTGCAGGGGAAAGAATAGTAGACATAATAGCAACAGAC
ATACAAACTAAAGAATTACAAAAACAAATTACAAAAATTCAAAATTTTCGGGTTTATTACAGGGACAGCA
GAGATCCAGTTTGGATCGATAAGCTTGATATCGAATTCGGGAGGTGGTCCCTGCAGTTACGCCAATGATA
ACCCCCGCCAGAAAAATCTTAGTAGCCTTCCCTTTTTGTTTTCCGTGCCCCAACTCGGCGGATTGACTCG
GCCCCTTCCGGAAACACCCGAATCAACTTCTAGTCAAATTATTGTTCACGCCGCAATGACCCACCCCTGG
CCCGCGTCTGTGGAACTGACCCCTGGTGTACAGGAGAGTTCGCTGCTGAAAGTGGTCCCAAAGGGGTACT
AGTTTTTAAGCTCCCAACTCCCCCTCCCCCAGCGTCTGGAGGATTCCACACCCTCGCACCGCAGGGGCGA
GGAAGTGGGCGGAGTCCGGTTTTGGCGCCAGCCGCTGAGGCTGCCAAGCAGAAAAGCCACCGCTGAGGAG
ACTCCGGTCACTGTCCTCGCCCCGCCTCCCCCTTCCCTCCCCTTGGGGACCACCGGGCGCCACGCCGCGA
ACGGTAAGTGCCGCGGTCGTCGGCGCCTCCGCCCTCCCCCTAGGGCCCCAATTCCCAGCGGGCGCGGCGC
GCGGCCCCGCGCGCAGCTCCCGGCTCCCTCCCCCTTCGGATGTGGCTTGAGCTGTAGGCGCGGAGTCCTG
CAGCCCCGATAAAATAAAAGATTTTATTTAGTCTCCAGAAAAAGGGGGGAATGAAAGACCCCACCTGTAG
GTTTGGCAAGCTAGCTGCAGTAACGCCATTTTGCAAGGCATGGAAAAATACCAAACCAAGAATAGAGAAG
TTCAGATCAAGGGCGGGTACATGAAAATAGCTAACGTTGGGCCAAACAGGATATCTGCGGTGAGCAGTTT
CGGCCCCGGCCCGGGGCCAAGAACAGATGGTCACCGCAGTTTCGGCCCCGGCCCGAGGCCAAGAACAGAT
GGTCCCCAGATATGGCCCAACCCTCAGCAGTTTCTTAAGACCCATCAGATGTTTCCAGGCTCCCCCAAGG
ACCTGAAATGACCCTGCGCCTTATTTGAATTAACCAATCAGCCTGCTTCTCGCTTCTGTTCGCGCGCTTC
TGCTTCCCGAGCTCTATAAAAGAGCTCACAACCCCTCACTCGGCGCGCCAGTCCTCCGACAGACTGAGTC
GCCCGGGGGGGATCTGGAGCTCTCGAGAATTCTCAGCCGCCACCAGGAGCAAAGGAGAAGAACTTTTCAC
TGGAGTTGTCCCAATTCTTGTTGAATTAGATGGTGATGTTAATGGGCACAAATTTTCTGTCCGTGGAGAG
GGTGAAGGTGATGCTACAAACGGAAAACTCACCCTTAAATTTATTTGCACTACTGGAAAACTACCTGTTC
CGTGGCCAACACTTGTCACTACTCTGACCTATGGTGTTCAATGCTTTTCCCGTTATCCGGATCACATGAA
ACGGCATGACTTTTTCAAGAGTGCCATGCCCGAAGGTTATGTACAGGAACGCACTATATCTTTCAAAGAT
GACGGGACCTACAAGACGCGTGCTGAAGTCAAGTTTGAAGGTGATACCCTTGTTAATCGTATCGAGTTAA
AGGGTATTGATTTTAAAGAAGATGGAAACATTCTTGGACACAAACTCGAGTACAACTTTAACTCACACAA
TGTATACATCACGGCAGACAAACAAAAGAATGGAATCAAAGCTAACTTCAAAATTCGCCACAACGTTGAA
GATGGTTCCGTTCAACTAGCAGACCATTATCAACAAAATACTCCAATTGGCGATGGCCCTGTCCTTTTAC
CAGACAACCATTACCTGTCGACACAATCTGTCCTTTCGAAAGATCCCAACGAAAAGCGTGACCACATGGT
CCTTCTTGAGTTTGTAACTGCTGCTGGGATTACACATGGCATGGATGAGCTCTACAAATAATAAGCGGCC
GCGCCCCTCTCCCTCCCCCCCCCTAACGTTACTGGCAGAAGCCGCTTGGAATAAGGCCGGTGTGCGTTTG
TCTATATGTTATTTTCCACCATATTGCCGTCTTTTGGCAATGTGAGGGCCCGGAAACCTGGCCCTGTCTT
CTTGACGAGCATTCCTAGGGGTCTTTCCCCTCTCGCCAAAGGAATGCAAGGTCTGTTGAATGTCGTGAAG
GAAGCAGTTACTCTGGAAGCTTCTTGAAGACAAACAACGTCTGTAGCGACCCTTTGCAGGCAGCGGAACC
CCCCACCTGGCGACAGGTGCCTCTGCGGCCAAAAGCCACGTGTATAAGATACACCTGCAAAGGCGGCACA
ACCCCAGTGCCACGTTGTGAGTTGGATAGTTGTGGAAAGAGTCAAATGGCTCTCCTCAAGCGTATTCAAC
AAGGGGCTGAAGGATGCCCAGAAGGTACCCCATTGTATGGGATCTGATCTGGGGCCTCGGTGCACATGCT
TTACATGTGTTTAGTCGAGGTTAAAAAAACGTCTAGGCCCCCCGAACCACGGGGACGTGGTTTTCCTTTG
AAAAACACGATGATAATATGGCCACAACCATGGCGTCCGGAATGGTGAGCAAGGGCGAGGAGGATAACAT
GGCCATCATCAAGGAGTTCATGCGCTTCAAGGTGCACATGGAGGGCTCCGTGAACGGCCACGAGTTCGAG
ATCGAGGGCGAGGGCGAGGGCCGCCCCTACGAGGGCACCCAGACCGCCAAGCTGAAGGTGACCAAGGGTG
GCCCCCTGCCCTTCGCCTGGGACATCCTGTCCCCTCAGTTCATGTACGGCTCCAAGGCCTACGTGAAGCA
CCCCGCCGACATCCCCGACTACTTGAAGCTGTCCTTCCCCGAGGGCTTCAAGTGGGAGCGCGTGATGAAC
TTCGAGGACGGCGGCGTGGTGACCGTGACCCAGGACTCCTCCCTGCAGGACGGCGAGTTCATCTACAAGG
TGAAGCTGCGCGGCACCAACTTCCCCTCCGACGGCCCCGTAATGCAGAAGAAGACCATGGGCTGGGAGGC
CTCCTCCGAGCGGATGTACCCCGAGGACGGCGCCCTGAAGGGCGAGATCAAGCAGAGGCTGAAGCTGAAG
GACGGCGGCCACTACGACGCTGAGGTCAAGACCACCTACAAGGCCAAGAAGCCCGTGCAGCTGCCCGGCG
CCTACAACGTCAACATCAAGTTGGACATCACCTCCCACAACGAGGACTACACCATCGTGGAACAGTACGA
ACGCGCCGAGGGCCGCCACTCCACCGGCGGCATGGACGAGCTGTACAAGTAATAAGCGACTCTAGAGTCG
ACCTGCAGGCATGCAAGCTTGATATCAAGCTTATCGATAATCAACCTCTGGATTACAAAATTTGTGAAAG
ATTGACTGGTATTCTTAACTATGTTGCTCCTTTTACGCTATGTGGATACGCTGCTTTAATGCCTTTGTAT
CATGCTATTGCTTCCCGTATGGCTTTCATTTTCTCCTCCTTGTATAAATCCTGGTTGCTGTCTCTTTATG
AGGAGTTGTGGCCCGTTGTCAGGCAACGTGGCGTGGTGTGCACTGTGTTTGCTGACGCAACCCCCACTGG
TTGGGGCATTGCCACCACCTGTCAGCTCCTTTCCGGGACTTTCGCTTTCCCCCTCCCTATTGCCACGGCG
GAACTCATCGCCGCCTGCCTTGCCCGCTGCTGGACAGGGGCTCGGCTGTTGGGCACTGACAATTCCGTGG
TGTTGTCGGGGAAATCATCGTCCTTTCCTTGGCTGCTCGCCTGTGTTGCCACCTGGATTCTGCGCGGGAC
GTCCTTCTGCTACGTCCCTTCGGCCCTCAATCCAGCGGACCTTCCTTCCCGCGGCCTGCTGCCGGCTCTG
CGGCCTCTTCCGCGTCTTCGCCTTCGCCCTCAGACGAGTCGGATCTCCCTTTGGGCCGCCTCCCCGCATC
GATACCGTCGACCTCGAGGGAATTAATTCGAGCTCGGTACCTTTAAGACCAATGACTTACAAGGCAGCTG
TAGATCTTAGCCACTTTTTAAAAGAAAAGGGGGGACTGGAAGGGCTAATTCACTCCCAACGAAGACAAGA
TCTGCTTTTTGCTTGTACTGGGTCTCTCTGGTTAGACCAGATCTGAGCCTGGGAGCTCTCTGGCTAACTA
GGGAACCCACTGCTTAAGCCTCAATAAAGCTTGCCTTGAGTGCTTCAAGTAGTGTGTGCCCGTCTGTTGT
GTGACTCTGGTAACTAGAGATCCCTCAGACCCTTTTAGTCAGTGTGGAAAATCTCTAGCAGCATCTAGAA
TTAATTCCGTGTATTCTATAGTGTCACCTAAATCGTATGTGTATGATACATAAGGTTATGTATTAATTGT
AGCCGCGTTCTAACGACAATATGTACAAGCCTAATTGTGTAGCATCTGGCTTACTGAAGCAGACCCTATC
ATCTCTCTCGTAAACTGCCGTCAGAGTCGGTTTGGTTGGACGAACCTTCTGAGTTTCTGGTAACGCCGTC
CCGCACCCGGAAATGGTCAGCGAACCAATCAGCAGGGTCATCGCTAGCCAGATCCTCTACGCCGGACGCA
TCGTGGCCGGCATCACCGGCGCCACAGGTGCGGTTGCTGGCGCCTATATCGCCGACATCACCGATGGGGA
AGATCGGGCTCGCCACTTCGGGCTCATGAGCGCTTGTTTCGGCGTGGGTATGGTGGCAGGCCCCGTGGCC
GGGGGACTGTTGGGCGCCATCTCCTTGCATGCACCATTCCTTGCGGCGGCGGTGCTCAACGGCCTCAACC
TACTACTGGGCTGCTTCCTAATGCAGGAGTCGCATAAGGGAGAGCGTCGAATGGTGCACTCTCAGTACAA
TCTGCTCTGATGCCGCATAGTTAAGCCAGCCCCGACACCCGCCAACACCCGCTGACGCGCCCTGACGGGC
TTGTCTGCTCCCGGCATCCGCTTACAGACAAGCTGTGACCGTCTCCGGGAGCTGCATGTGTCAGAGGTTT
TCACCGTCATCACCGAAACGCGCGAGACGAAAGGGCCTCGTGATACGCCTATTTTTATAGGTTAATGTCA
TGATAATAATGGTTTCTTAGACGTCAGGTGGCACTTTTCGGGGAAATGTGCGCGGAACCCCTATTTGTTT
ATTTTTCTAAATACATTCAAATATGTATCCGCTCATGAGACAATAACCCTGATAAATGCTTCAATAATAT
TGAAAAAGGAAGAGTATGAGTATTCAACATTTCCGTGTCGCCCTTATTCCCTTTTTTGCGGCATTTTGCC
TTCCTGTTTTTGCTCACCCAGAAACGCTGGTGAAAGTAAAAGATGCTGAAGATCAGTTGGGTGCACGAGT
GGGTTACATCGAACTGGATCTCAACAGCGGTAAGATCCTTGAGAGTTTTCGCCCCGAAGAACGTTTTCCA
ATGATGAGCACTTTTAAAGTTCTGCTATGTGGCGCGGTATTATCCCGTATTGACGCCGGGCAAGAGCAAC
TCGGTCGCCGCATACACTATTCTCAGAATGACTTGGTTGAGTACTCACCAGTCACAGAAAAGCATCTTAC
GGATGGCATGACAGTAAGAGAATTATGCAGTGCTGCCATAACCATGAGTGATAACACTGCGGCCAACTTA
CTTCTGACAACGATCGGAGGACCGAAGGAGCTAACCGCTTTTTTGCACAACATGGGGGATCATGTAACTC
GCCTTGATCGTTGGGAACCGGAGCTGAATGAAGCCATACCAAACGACGAGCGTGACACCACGATGCCTGT
AGCAATGGCAACAACGTTGCGCAAACTATTAACTGGCGAACTACTTACTCTAGCTTCCCGGCAACAATTA
ATAGACTGGATGGAGGCGGATAAAGTTGCAGGACCACTTCTGCGCTCGGCCCTTCCGGCTGGCTGGTTTA
TTGCTGATAAATCTGGAGCCGGTGAGCGTGGGTCTCGCGGTATCATTGCAGCACTGGGGCCAGATGGTAA
GCCCTCCCGTATCGTAGTTATCTACACGACGGGGAGTCAGGCAACTATGGATGAACGAAATAGACAGATC
GCTGAGATAGGTGCCTCACTGATTAAGCATTGGTAACTGTCAGACCAAGTTTACTCATATATACTTTAGA
TTGATTTAAAACTTCATTTTTAATTTAAAAGGATCTAGGTGAAGATCCTTTTTGATAATCTCATGACCAA
AATCCCTTAACGTGAGTTTTCGTTCCACTGAGCGTCAGACCCCGTAGAAAAGATCAAAGGATCTTCTTGA
GATCCTTTTTTTCTGCGCGTAATCTGCTGCTTGCAAACAAAAAAACCACCGCTACCAGCGGTGGTTTGTT
TGCCGGATCAAGAGCTACCAACTCTTTTTCCGAAGGTAACTGGCTTCAGCAGAGCGCAGATACCAAATAC
TGTTCTTCTAGTGTAGCCGTAGTTAGGCCACCACTTCAAGAACTCTGTAGCACCGCCTACATACCTCGCT
CTGCTAATCCTGTTACCAGTGGCTGCTGCCAGTGGCGATAAGTCGTGTCTTACCGGGTTGGACTCAAGAC
GATAGTTACCGGATAAGGCGCAGCGGTCGGGCTGAACGGGGGGTTCGTGCACACAGCCCAGCTTGGAGCG
AACGACCTACACCGAACTGAGATACCTACAGCGTGAGCTATGAGAAAGCGCCACGCTTCCCGAAGGGAGA
AAGGCGGACAGGTATCCGGTAAGCGGCAGGGTCGGAACAGGAGAGCGCACGAGGGAGCTTCCAGGGGGAA
ACGCCTGGTATCTTTATAGTCCTGTCGGGTTTCGCCACCTCTGACTTGAGCGTCGATTTTTGTGATGCTC
GTCAGGGGGGCGGAGCCTATGGAAAAACGCCAGCAACGCGGCCTTTTTACGGTTCCTGGCCTTTTGCTGG
CCTTTTGCTCACATGTTCTTTCCTGCGTTATCCCCTGATTCTGTGGATAACCGTATTACCGCCTTTGAGT
GAGCTGATACCGCTCGCCGCAGCCGAACGACCGAGCGCAGCGAGTCAGTGAGCGAGGAAGCGGAAGAGCG
CCCAATACGCAAACCGCCTCTCCCCGCGCGTTGGCCGATTCATTAATGCAGCTGTGGAATGTGTGTCAGT
TAGGGTGTGGAAAGTCCCCAGGCTCCCCAGCAGGCAGAAGTATGCAAAGCATGCATCTCAATTAGTCAGC
AACCAGGTGTGGAAAGTCCCCAGGCTCCCCAGCAGGCAGAAGTATGCAAAGCATGCATCTCAATTAGTCA
GCAACCATAGTCCCGCCCCTAACTCCGCCCATCCCGCCCCTAACTCCGCCCAGTTCCGCCCATTCTCCGC
CCCATGGCTGACTAATTTTTTTTATTTATGCAGAGGCCGAGGCCGCCTCGGCCTCTGAGCTATTCCAGAA
GTAGTGAGGAGGCTTTTTTGGAGGCCTAGGCTTTTGCAAAAAGCTTGGACACAAGACAGGCTTGCGAGAT
ATGTTTGAGAATACCACTTTATCCCGCGTCAGGGAGAGGCAGTGCGTAAAAAGACGCGGACTCATGTGAA
ATACTGGTTTTTAGTGCGCCAGATCTCTATAATCTCGCGCAACCTATTTTCCCCTCGAACACTTTTTAAG
CCGTAGATAAACAGGCTGGGACACTTCACATGAGCGAAAAATACATCGTCACCTGGGACATGTTGCAGAT
CCATGCACGTAAACTCGCAAGCCGACTGATGCCTTCTGAACAATGGAAAGGCATTATTGCCGTAAGCCGT
GGCGGTCTGTACCGGGTGCGTTACTGGCGCGTGAACTGGGTATTCGTCATGTCGATACCGTTTGTATTTC
CAGCTACGATCACGACAACCAGCGCGAGCTTAAAGTGCTGAAACGCGCAGAAGGCGATGGCGAAGGCTTC
ATCGTTATTGATGACCTGGTGGATACCGGTGGTACTGCGGTTGCGATTCGTGAAATGTATCCAAAAGCGC
ACTTTGTCACCATCTTCGCAAAACCGGCTGGTCGTCCGCTGGTTGATGACTATGTTGTTGATATCCCGCA
AGATACCTGGATTGAACAGCCGTGGGATATGGGCGTCGTATTCGTCCCGCCAATCTCCGGTCGCTAATCT
TTTCAACGCCTGGCACTGCCGGGCGTTGTTCTTTTTAACTTCAGGCGGGTTACAATAGTTTCCAGTAAGT
ATTCTGGAGGCTGCATCCATGACACAGGCAAACCTGAGCGAAACCCTGTTCAAACCCCGCTTTAAACATC
CTGAAACCTCGACGCTAGTCCGCCGCTTTAATCACGGCGCACAACCGCCTGTGCAGTCGGCCCTTGATGG
TAAAACCATCCCTCACTGGTATCGCATGATTAACCGTCTGATGTGGATCTGGCGCGGCATTGACCCACGC
GAAATCCTCGACGTCCAGGCACGTATTGTGATGAGCGATGCCGAACGTACCGACGATGATTTATACGATA
CGGTGATTGGCTACCGTGGCGGCAACTGGATTTATGAGTGGGCCCCGGATCTTTGTGAAGGAACCTTACT
TCTGTGGTGTGACATAATTGGACAAACTACCTAC
Features (pLannotate 1.2.2; 35 found; start..end, strand, type, name):
     20..85      +  intron         small t intron: SV40 (simian virus 40) small t antigen intron
    215..235     +  CDS            SV40 NLS: nuclear localization signal of SV40 (simian virus 40) large T antigen
    554..637     +  CDS            large T antigen (fragment): large T antigen from SV40 (simian virus 40)
    660..794     +  polyA_signal   SV40 poly(A) signal: SV40 polyadenylation signal
    961..1290    +  CDS            nef (fragment): NEF_HV1BR - Experimental evidence at protein level: Swiss-Prot protein existence level 1. Extracellular Nef protein targets CD4(+) T-lymphocytes for apoptosis by interacting with CXCR4 surface receptors (PubMed:14990729). From Human immunodeficiency virus type 1 group M subtype B (isolate BRU/LAI) (HIV-1).
   1338..1595    +  LTR            5' LTR (truncated): truncated 5' long terminal repeat (LTR) from HIV-1
   1642..1767    +  misc_feature   HIV-1 Ψ: packaging signal of human immunodeficiency virus type 1
   1751..2089    +  CDS            HIV-1 gag (fragment): gag protein from human immunodeficiency virus 1; gag
   2264..2497    +  misc_feature   RRE: The Rev response element (RRE) of HIV-1 allows for Rev-dependent mRNA export from the nucleus to the cytoplasm.
   2874..2974    +  CDS            Rev (fragment): human immunodeficiency virus 1 (HIV-1) Rev protein; rev; enhances nuclear export of unspliced and incompletely spliced viral mRNAs
   3011..3128    +  misc_feature   cPPT/CTS: central polypurine tract and central termination sequence of HIV-1
   3165..3188    -  misc_feature   MCS (fragment): pBluescript multiple cloning site
   3870..4277    +  promoter       SFFV promoter: spleen focus-forming virus long terminal repeat (LTR) promoter
   4318..5028    +  CDS            Superfolder GFP: Superfolder GFP is a basic (constitutively fluorescent) green fluorescent protein published in 2005, derived from Aequorea victoria. It is reported to be a very rapidly-maturing weak dimer.
   5044..5629    +  misc_feature   IRES2: internal ribosome entry site (IRES) of the encephalomyocarditis virus (EMCV)
   5642..6349    +  CDS            mCherry: mCherry is a basic (constitutively fluorescent) red fluorescent protein published in 2004, derived from Discosoma sp.. It is reported to be a very rapidly-maturing monomer with low acid sensitivity.
   6360..6390    +  misc_feature   MCS (fragment): pUC18/19 multiple cloning site
   6391..6409    +  misc_feature   MCS (fragment): pBluescript multiple cloning site
   6409..6997    +  misc_feature   WPRE: woodchuck hepatitis virus posttranscriptional regulatory element
   6998..7020    +  misc_feature   MCS (fragment): pBluescript multiple cloning site
   7037..7105    +  CDS            nef (fragment): NEF_HV1Z2 - Experimental evidence at protein level: Swiss-Prot protein existence level 1. Extracellular Nef protein targets CD4(+) T-lymphocytes for apoptosis by interacting with CXCR4 surface receptors. From Human immunodeficiency virus type 1 group M subtype D (isolate Z2/CDC-Z34) (HIV-1).
   7107..7340    +  LTR            3' LTR (ΔU3): self-inactivating 3' long terminal repeat (LTR) from HIV-1
   7365..7383    -  promoter       SP6 promoter: promoter for bacteriophage SP6 RNA polymerase
   7611..7890    +  CDS            TcR (fragment): tetracycline efflux protein; tet; confers resistance to tetracycline
   7891..7939    -  misc_feature   bom (fragment): basis of mobility region from pBR322
   8041..8076    -  CDS            rop (fragment): Rop protein, which maintains plasmids at low copy number; rop
   8171..8275    +  promoter       AmpR promoter: bla
   8276..9136    +  CDS            AmpR: β-lactamase; bla; confers resistance to ampicillin, carbenicillin, and related antibiotics
   9307..9895    +  rep_origin     ori: high-copy-number ColE1/pMB1/pBR322/pUC origin of replication
  10078..10134   +  CDS            lacI (fragment): lac repressor; lacI; The lac repressor binds to the lac operator to inhibit transcription in E. coli. This inhibition can be relieved by adding lactose or isopropyl-β-D-thiogalactopyranoside (IPTG).
  10141..10470   +  promoter       SV40 promoter: SV40 enhancer and early promoter
  10670..10789   +  CDS            gpt (fragment): XGPT_ECOLI - Also known as gpp, gxu. Experimental evidence at protein level: Swiss-Prot protein existence level 1. Purine salvage pathway enzyme that catalyzes the transfer of the ribosyl-5-phosphate group from 5-phospho-alpha-D-ribose 1- diphosphate (PRPP) to the N9 position of the 6-oxopurines guanine and xanthine to form the corresponding ribonucleotides GMP (guanosine 5'- monophosphate) and XMP (xanthosine 5'-monophosphate), with the release of PPi. To a lesser extent, also acts on hypoxanthine (PubMed:9100006, PubMed:3886014). Does not ribophosphorylate adenine (PubMed:3886014). From Esch
  10789..11124   +  CDS            gpt (fragment): XGPT_ECOLI - Also known as gpp, gxu. Experimental evidence at protein level: Swiss-Prot protein existence level 1. Purine salvage pathway enzyme that catalyzes the transfer of the ribosyl-5-phosphate group from 5-phospho-alpha-D-ribose 1- diphosphate (PRPP) to the N9 position of the 6-oxopurines guanine and xanthine to form the corresponding ribonucleotides GMP (guanosine 5'- monophosphate) and XMP (xanthosine 5'-monophosphate), with the release of PPi. To a lesser extent, also acts on hypoxanthine (PubMed:9100006, PubMed:3886014). Does not ribophosphorylate adenine (PubMed:3886014). From Esch
  11219..11524   +  CDS            frsA (fragment): FRSA_ECOLI - Also known as yafA. Experimental evidence at protein level: Swiss-Prot protein existence level 1. Catalyzes the hydrolysis of esters (PubMed:15808744). Displays esterase activity toward pNP-butyrate (PubMed:15808744). May stimulate mixed-acid fermentation by acting as a fermentation/respiration switch that down-regulates respiration and up- regulates fermentation rates (PubMed:15169777). From Escherichia coli (strain K12).
  11528..18      +  CDS            small t antigen (fragment) (across the origin): SV40 (simian virus 40) small t antigen
