[The description below was written by a language model from this plasmid's Addgene catalogue record and pLannotate feature annotations shown in this document.]
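Description:
pGFP-AGG-IRES-mCherry is a lentiviral transfer plasmid built by Gibson cloning into the pHR-UCOE-SFFV backbone, replacing the original Zim3-dCas9-P2A-EGFP payload with a bicistronic fluorescent reporter of start codon selection. It is maintained in E. coli as a high-copy plasmid through a ColE1/pUC-type origin and selected with ampicillin via the bla gene. The annotated HIV-1 elements are those of a self-inactivating vector: a truncated 5' LTR, the Ψ packaging signal with a partial gag sequence, the Rev response element, the cPPT/CTS and a ΔU3 3' LTR. These allow the RNA genome to be packaged when helper functions are supplied in trans and integrated into mammalian target cells. The backbone also carries legacy pHR sequences outside the LTRs, including an SV40 promoter with gpt fragments and SV40 small t intron and polyadenylation sequences. The UCOE implied by the backbone name is not annotated in the feature table, although an unannotated stretch lies upstream of the promoter.

The payload is a single transcript driven by the SFFV promoter and stabilised by a downstream WPRE. Its first cistron is superfolder GFP, whose initiation codon has been changed to AGG, so green fluorescence arises only when ribosomes scanning from the cap initiate at this non-canonical codon. An EMCV IRES then drives translation of mCherry independently of that codon, giving an internal reference for transcript abundance and overall expression. The GFP-to-mCherry ratio therefore reports the stringency of start codon recognition in each cell. According to the record, the construct serves as the mutated-start-codon reporter in work on translational fidelity screens in mammalian cells that examined regulators of start codon selectivity.
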