Addgene plasmid #222115: pGFP-AGG-IRES-mCherry
Purpose: Start codon reporter with mutated start codon
Depositing lab: Jonathan Weissman. Depositing organization: Whitehead Institute for Biomedical Research. Publication: Translational fidelity screens in mammalian cells reveal eIF3 and eIF4G2 as regulators of start codon selectivity. She R, Luo J, Weissman JS. Nucleic Acids Res. 2023 Jul 7;51(12):6355-6369. doi: 10.1093/nar/gkad329. PubMed 37144468.
Backbone
  Vector backbone: pHR-UCOE-SFFV-Zim3-dCas9-P2A-EGFP
  Backbone manufacturer: Marco Jost & Jonathan Weissman, Addgene plasmid #188899
  Vector type: Lentiviral
Growth in bacteria
  Bacterial resistance: Ampicillin, 100 μg/mL
  Growth temperature: 37°C
  Growth strain: Stellar
  Copy number: High Copy
Gene/Insert
  Gene/Insert name: GFP-IRES-mCherry
  Species: Synthetic
  Mutation: AGG start codon
  Cloning method: Gibson Cloning
Terms and licenses: Academic/Nonprofit Terms; Industry Terms: Not Available to Industry
How to cite: pGFP-AGG-IRES-mCherry was a gift from Jonathan Weissman (Addgene plasmid # 222115 ; http://n2t.net/addgene:222115 ; RRID:Addgene_222115)
